>Addgene plasmid #227878 | pcDNA 3.3 N-MYC RMDN3 | addgene full sequence | sequence record 477874 | Addgene NGS Result
GTTAGGCGTTTTGCGCTGCTTCGCGATGTACGGGCCAGATATACGCGTTGACATTGATTATTGACTAGTT
ATTAATAGTAATCAATTACGGGGTCATTAGTTCATAGCCCATATATGGAGTTCCGCGTTACATAACTTAC
GGTAAATGGCCCGCCTGGCTGACCGCCCAACGACCCCCGCCCATTGACGTCAATAATGACGTATGTTCCC
ATAGTAACGCCAATAGGGACTTTCCATTGACGTCAATGGGTGGAGTATTTACGGTAAACTGCCCACTTGG
CAGTACATCAAGTGTATCATATGCCAAGTACGCCCCCTATTGACGTCAATGACGGTAAATGGCCCGCCTG
GCATTATGCCCAGTACATGACCTTATGGGACTTTCCTACTTGGCAGTACATCTACGTATTAGTCATCGCT
ATTACCATGGTGATGCGGTTTTGGCAGTACATCAATGGGCGTGGATAGCGGTTTGACTCACGGGGATTTC
CAAGTCTCCACCCCATTGACGTCAATGGGAGTTTGTTTTGGCACCAAAATCAACGGGACTTTCCAAAATG
TCGTAACAACTCCGCCCCATTGACGCAAATGGGCGGTAGGCGTGTACGGTGGGAGGTCTATATAAGCAGA
GCTCGTTTAGTGAACCGTCAGATCGCCTGGAGACGCCATCCACGCTGTTTTGACCTCCATAGAAGACACC
GGGACCGATCCAGCCTCCGGACTGAGCTCCTTAAGGTTAACGCCACCATGGAACAAAAACTCATCTCAGA
AGAGGATCTGTCTAGAGAATTCGGATCCATGTCTAGACTGGGAGCCCTGGGTGGTGCCCGTGCCGGGCTG
GGACTGTTGCTGGGTACCGCCGCCGGCCTTGGATTCCTGTGCCTCCTTTACAGCCAGCGATGGAAACGGA
CCCAGCGTCATGGCCGCAGCCAGAGCCTGCCCAACTCCCTGGACTATACGCAGACTTCAGATCCCGGACG
CCACGTGATGCTCCTGCGGGCTGTCCCAGGTGGGGCTGGAGATGCCTCAGTGTTGCCCAGCCTTCCACGG
GAAGGACAGGAGAAGGTGCTGGACCGCCTGGACTTTGTGCTGACCAGCCTTGTGGCGCTGCGGCGGGAGG
TGGAGGAGCTGAGAAGCAGCCTGCGAGGGCTTGCGGGGGAGATTGTTGGGGAGGTCCGATGCCACATGGA
AGAGAACCAGAGAGTGGCTCGGCGGCGAAGGTTTCCGTTTGTCCGGGAGAGGAGTGACTCCACTGGCTCC
AGCTCTGTCTACTTCACGGCCTCCTCGGGAGCCACGTTCACAGATGCTGAGAGTGAAGGGGGTTACACAA
CAGCCAATGCGGAGTCTGACAATGAGCGGGACTCTGACAAAGAAAGTGAGGACGGGGAAGATGAAGTGAG
CTGTGAGACTGTGAAGATGGGGAGAAAGGATTCTCTTGACTTGGAGGAAGAGGCAGCTTCAGGTGCCTCC
AGTGCCCTGGAGGCTGGAGGTTCCTCAGGCTTGGAGGATGTGCTGCCCCTCCTGCAGCAGGCCGACGAGC
TGCACAGGGGTGATGAGCAAGGCAAGCGGGAGGGCTTCCAGCTGCTGCTCAACAACAAGCTGGTGTATGG
AAGCCGGCAGGACTTTCTCTGGCGCCTGGCCCGAGCCTACAGTGACATGTGTGAGCTCACTGAGGAGGTG
AGCGAGAAGAAGTCATATGCCCTAGATGGAAAAGAAGAAGCAGAGGCTGCTCTGGAGAAGGGGGATGAGA
GTGCTGACTGTCACCTGTGGTATGCGGTGCTTTGTGGTCAGCTGGCTGAGCATGAGAGCATCCAGAGGCG
CATCCAGAGTGGCTTTAGCTTCAAGGAGCATGTGGACAAAGCCATTGCTCTCCAGCCAGAAAACCCCATG
GCTCACTTTCTTCTTGGCAGGTGGTGCTATCAGGTCTCTCACCTGAGCTGGCTAGAAAAAAAAACTGCTA
CAGCCTTGCTTGAAAGCCCTCTCAGTGCCACTGTGGAAGATGCCCTCCAGAGCTTCCTAAAGGCTGAAGA
ACTACAGCCAGGATTTTCCAAAGCAGGAAGGGTATATATTTCCAAGTGCTACAGAGAACTAGGGAAAAAC
TCTGAAGCTAGATGGTGGATGAAGTTGGCCCTGGAGCTGCCAGATGTCACGAAGGAGGATTTGGCTATCC
AGAAGGACCTGGAAGAACTGGAAGTCATTTTACGAGACCTCGAGCCATGGAAGCTTGATATCTAACTGAC
TGAACCGGTGGTACCAAACGGGGGAGGCTAACTGAAACACGGAAGGAGACAATACCGGAAGGAACCCGCG
CTATGACGGCAATAAAAAGACAGAATAAAACGCACGGGTGTTGGGTCGTTTGTTCATAAACGCGGGGTTC
GGTCCCAGGGCTGGCACTCTGTCGATACCCCACCGAGACCCCATTGGGGCCAATACGCCCGCGTTTCTTC
CTTTTCCCCACCCCACCCCCCAAGTTCGGGTGAAGGCCCAGGGCTCGCAGCCAACGTCGGGGCGGCAGGC
CCTGCCATAGCAGATCTGCGCAGCTGGGGCTCTAGGGGGTATCCCC
[124 nt withheld, positions 2567-2690]
C
[91 nt withheld, positions 2692-2782]
A
[49 nt withheld, positions 2784-2832]
CCTTTGACGTTGGAGTCCACGTTCTTT
[37 nt withheld, positions 2860-2896]
ACCCTATCTCGGTCTATTCTTTTGATTTATAAGGGATTTTGCCGATTTCGGCCTATTGGTTAAAAAATGA
GCTGATTTAACAAAAATTTAACGCGAATTAATTCTGTGGAATGTGTGTCAGTTAGGGTGTGGAAAGTCCC
CAGGCTCCCCAGCAGGCAGAAGTATGCAAAGCATGCATCTCAATTAGTCAGCAACCAGGTGTGGAAAGTC
CCCAGGCTCCCCAGCAGGCAGAAGTATGCAAAGCATGCATCTCAATTAGTCAGCAACCATAGTCCCGCCC
CTAACTCCGCCCATCCCGCCCCTAACTCCGCCCAGTTCCGCCCATTCTCCGCCCCATGGCTGACTAATTT
TTTTTATTTATGCAGAGGCCGAGGCCGCCTCTGCCTCTGAGCTATTCCAGAAGTAGTGAGGAGGCTTTTT
TGGAGGCCTAGGCTTTTGCAAAAAGCTCCCGGGAGCTTGTATATCCATTTTCGGATCTGATCAAGAGACA
GGATGAGGATCGTTTCGCATGATTGAACAAGATGGATTGCACGCAGGTTCTCCGGCCGCTTGGGTGGAGA
GGCTATTCGGCTATGACTGGGCACAACAGACAATCGGCTGCTCTGATGCCGCCGTGTTCCGGCTGTCAGC
GCAGGGGCGCCCGGTTCTTTTTGTCAAGACCGACCTGTCCGGTGCCCTGAATGAACTGCAGGACGAGGCA
GCGCGGCTATCGTGGCTGGCCACGACGGGCGTTCCTTGCGCAGCTGTGCTCGACGTTGTCACTGAAGCGG
GAAGGGACTGGCTGCTATTGGGCGAAGTGCCGGGGCAGGATCTCCTGTCATCTCACCTTGCTCCTGCCGA
GAAAGTATCCATCATGGCTGATGCAATGCGGCGGCTGCATACGCTTGATCCGGCTACCTGCCCATTCGAC
CACCAAGCGAAACATCGCATCGAGCGAGCACGTACTCGGATGGAAGCCGGTCTTGTCGATCAGGATGATC
TGGACGAAGAGCATCAGGGGCTCGCGCCAGCCGAACTGTTCGCCAGGCTCAAGGCGCGCATGCCCGACGG
CGAGGATCTCGTCGTGACCCATGGCGATGCCTGCTTGCCGAATATCATGGTGGAAAATGGCCGCTTTTCT
GGATTCATCGACTGTGGCCGGCTGGGTGTGGCGGACCGCTATCAGGACATAGCGTTGGCTACCCGTGATA
TTGCTGAAGAGCTTGGCGGCGAATGGGCTGACCGCTTCCTCGTGCTTTACGGTATCGCCGCTCCCGATTC
GCAGCGCATCGCCTTCTATCGCCTTCTTGACGAGTTCTTCTGAGCGGGACTCTGGGGTTCGCGAAATGAC
CGACCAAGCGACGCCCAACCTGCCATCACGAGATTTCGATTCCACCGCCGCCTTCTATGAAAGGTTGGGC
TTCGGAATCGTTTTCCGGGACGCCGGCTGGATGATCCTCCAGCGCGGGGATCTCATGCTGGAGTTCTTCG
CCCACCCCAACTTGTTTATTGCAGCTTATAATGGTTACAAATAAAGCAATAGCATCACAAATTTCACAAA
TAAAGCATTTTTTTCACTGCATTCTAGTTGTGGTTTGTCCAAACTCATCAATGTATCTTATCATGTCTGT
ATACCGTCGACCTCTAGCTAGAGCTTGGCGTAATCATGGTCATAGCTGTTTCCTGTGTGAAATTGTTATC
CGCTCACAATTCCACACAACATACGAGCCGGAAGCATAAAGTGTAAAGCCTGGGGTGCCTAATGAGTGAG
CTAACTCACATTAATTGCGTTGCGCTCACTGCCCGCTTTCCAGTCGGGAAACCTGTCGTGCCAGCTGCAT
TAATGAATCGGCCAACGCGCGGGGAGAGGCGGTTTGCGTATTGGGCGCTCTTCCGCTTCCTCGCTCACTG
ACTCGCTGCGCTCGGTCGTTCGGCTGCGGCGAGCGGTATCAGCTCACTCAAAGGCGGTAATACGGTTATC
CACAGAATCAGGGGATAACGCAGGAAAGAACATGTGAGCAAAAGGCCAGCAAAAGGCCAGGAACCGTAAA
AAGGCCGCGTTGCTGGCGTTTTTCCATAGGCTCCGCCCCCCTGACGAGCATCACAAAAATCGACGCTCAA
GTCAGAGGTGGCGAAACCCGACAGGACTATAAAGATACCAGGCGTTTCCCCCTGGAAGCTCCCTCGTGCG
CTCTCCTGTTCCGACCCTGCCGCTTACCGGATACCTGTCCGCCTTTCTCCCTTCGGGAAGCGTGGCGCTT
TCTCATAGCTCACGCTGTAGGTATCTCAGTTCGGTGTAGGTCGTTCGCTCCAAGCTGGGCTGTGTGCACG
AACCCCCCGTTCAGCCCGACCGCTGCGCCTTATCCGGTAACTATCGTCTTGAGTCCAACCCGGTAAGACA
CGACTTATCGCCACTGGCAGCAGCCACTGGTAACAGGATTAGCAGAGCGAGGTATGTAGGCGGTGCTACA
GAGTTCTTGAAGTGGTGGCCTAACTACGGCTACACTAGAAGAACAGTATTTGGTATCTGCGCTCTGCTGA
AGCCAGTTACCTTCGGAAAAAGAGTTGGTAGCTCTTGATCCGGCAAACAAACCACCGCTGGTAGCGGTGG
TTTTTTTGTTTGCAAGCAGCAGATTACGCGCAGAAAAAAAGGATCTCAAGAAGATCCTTTGATCTTTTCT
ACGGGGTCTGACGCTCAGTGGAACGAAAACTCACGTTAAGGGATTTTGGTCATGAGATTATCAAAAAGGA
TCTTCACCTAGATCCTTTTAAATTAAAAATGAAGTTTTAAATCAATCTAAAGTATATATGAGTAAACTTG
GTCTGACAGTTACCAATGCTTAATCAGTGAGGCACCTATCTCAGCGATCTGTCTATTTCGTTCATCCATA
GTTGCCTGACTCCCCGTCGTGTAGATAACTACGATACGGGAGGGCTTACCATCTGGCCCCAGTGCTGCAA
TGATACCGCGAGACCCACGCTCACCGGCTCCAGATTTATCAGCAATAAACCAGCCAGCCGGAAGGGCCGA
GCGCAGAAGTGGTCCTGCAACTTTATCCGCCTCCATCCAGTCTATTAATTGTTGCCGGGAAGCTAGAGTA
AGTAGTTCGCCAGTTAATAGTTTGCGCAACGTTGTTGCCATTGCTACAGGCATCGTGGTGTCACGCTCGT
CGTTTGGTATGGCTTCATTCAGCTCCGGTTCCCAACGATCAAGGCGAGTTACATGATCCCCCATGTTGTG
CAAAAAAGCGGTTAGCTCCTTCGGTCCTCCGATCGTTGTCAGAAGTAAGTTGGCCGCAGTGTTATCACTC
ATGGTTATGGCAGCACTGCATAATTCTCTTACTGTCATGCCATCCGTAAGATGCTTTTCTGTGACTGGTG
AGTACTCAACCAAGTCATTCTGAGAATAGTGTATGCGGCGACCGAGTTGCTCTTGCCCGGCGTCAATACG
GGATAATACCGCGCCACATAGCAGAACTTTAAAAGTGCTCATCATTGGAAAACGTTCTTCGGGGCGAAAA
CTCTCAAGGATCTTACCGCTGTTGAGATCCAGTTCGATGTAACCCACTCGTGCACCCAACTGATCTTCAG
CATCTTTTACTTTCACCAGCGTTTCTGGGTGAGCAAAAACAGGAAGGCAAAATGCCGCAAAAAAGGGAAT
AAGGGCGACACGGAAATGTTGAATACTCATACTCTTCCTTTTTCAATATTATTGAAGCATTTATCAGGGT
TATTGTCTCATGAGCGGATACATATTTGAATGTATTTAGAAAAATAAACAAATAGGGGTTCCGCGCACAT
TTCCCCGAAAAGTGCCACCTGACGTCGACGGATCGGGAGATCTCCCGATCCCCTATGGTGCACTCTCAGT
ACAATCTGCTCTGATGCCGCATAGTTAAGCCAGTATCTGCTCCCTGCTTGTGTGTTGGAGGTCGCTGAGT
AGTGCGCGAGCAAAATTTAAGCTACAACAAGGCAAGGCTTGACCGACAATTGCATGAAGAATCTGCTTAG
G
Features (pLannotate 1.2.2; 18 found; start..end, strand, type, name):
     50..429     +  enhancer       CMV enhancer: human cytomegalovirus immediate early enhancer
    430..633     +  promoter       CMV promoter: human cytomegalovirus (CMV) immediate early promoter
    799..2208    +  CDS            RMDN3: RMD3_HUMAN - Also known as FAM82A2, FAM82C, PTPIP51. Experimental evidence at protein level: Swiss-Prot protein existence level 1. Involved in cellular calcium homeostasis regulation. May participate in differentiation and apoptosis of keratinocytes. Overexpression induces apoptosis. From Homo sapiens (Human).
   2317..2365    +  polyA_signal   HSV TK poly(A) signal: herpes simplex virus thymidine kinase polyadenylation signal (Cole and Stacy, 1985)
   2456..2472    -  polyA_signal   bGH poly(A) signal (fragment): bovine growth hormone polyadenylation signal
   2567..2995    +  rep_origin     f1 ori (sequence partly withheld): f1 bacteriophage origin of replication; arrow indicates direction of (+) strand synthesis
   3009..3338    +  promoter       SV40 promoter: SV40 enhancer and early promoter
   3405..4196    +  CDS            neo: KKA2_KLEPN - Also known as kan, nptII. Experimental evidence at protein level: Swiss-Prot protein existence level 1. Resistance to kanamycin, neomycin, paromomycin, ribostamycin, butirosin and gentamicin B. From Klebsiella pneumoniae.
   4222..4380    +  CDS            ble (fragment): BLE_KLEPN - Experimental evidence at protein level: Swiss-Prot protein existence level 1. Binding protein with a strong affinity to the bleomycin family of antibiotics. Binds to CL990; an antimitotic-antibiotic compound. From Klebsiella pneumoniae.
   4375..4496    +  polyA_signal   SV40 poly(A) signal: SV40 polyadenylation signal
   4569..4585    -  protein_bind   lac operator: The lac repressor binds to the lac operator to inhibit transcription in E. coli. This inhibition can be relieved by adding lactose or isopropyl-β-D-thiogalactopyranoside (IPTG). lac repressor encoded by lacI
   4593..4623    -  promoter       lac promoter: promoter for the E. coli lac operon
   4638..4659    -  protein_bind   CAP binding site: CAP binding activates transcription in the presence of cAMP. E. coli catabolite activator protein
   4672..4764    -  CDS            lacI (fragment): lac repressor; lacI; The lac repressor binds to the lac operator to inhibit transcription in E. coli. This inhibition can be relieved by adding lactose or isopropyl-β-D-thiogalactopyranoside (IPTG).
   4947..5535    -  rep_origin     ori: high-copy-number ColE1/pMB1/pBR322/pUC origin of replication
   5706..6566    -  CDS            AmpR: β-lactamase; bla; confers resistance to ampicillin, carbenicillin, and related antibiotics
   6567..6671    -  promoter       AmpR promoter: bla
   6730..6782    -  misc_feature   bom (fragment): basis of mobility region from pBR322
