[The description below was written by a language model from this plasmid's Addgene catalogue record and pLannotate feature annotations shown in this document.]
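Description:
pcDNA 3.3 N-MYC RMDN3 is a 6,887 nt mammalian expression plasmid on a pcDNA-type backbone, built to express human RMDN3 (also known as PTPIP51, FAM82A2 or FAM82C) in transfected cells. It is propagated in E. coli as a high-copy plasmid through a ColE1/pUC-type origin and selected with ampicillin via the β-lactamase gene and its native promoter. An f1 phage origin is also present, along with small remnants of lac regulatory sequence and a pBR322 bom fragment that are carried over from the backbone.

The expression cassette consists of the human cytomegalovirus immediate early enhancer and promoter driving the RMDN3 coding sequence, followed by the herpes simplex virus thymidine kinase polyadenylation signal. Only a short fragment of a bGH poly(A) signal is detected downstream. The catalogue lists a MYC epitope tag fused to the N terminus of the insert, consistent with the plasmid name, although the purpose line refers to "C-MYC RMDN3", which probably names the c-Myc epitope rather than a C-terminal position. The tag is not annotated as a separate feature in the table, but there is unannotated sequence between the promoter and the RMDN3 open reading frame where it could lie. A second cassette places a neomycin phosphotransferase gene under the SV40 enhancer/early promoter with an SV40 poly(A) signal, which would allow G418 selection of stably transfected mammalian cells.

The insert was introduced by ligation-independent cloning. The plasmid is intended for transfection-based expression of epitope-tagged RMDN3, which allows the protein to be detected or immunoprecipitated with anti-MYC antibodies. It was deposited in connection with a study of AMPK signalling through PDZD8 and the shift of carbon source use from glucose to glutamine.
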