Addgene plasmid #227878: pcDNA 3.3 N-MYC RMDN3
Purpose: Used for transfection of cells for expression of C-MYC RMDN3
Depositing lab: Sheng-cai Lin. Depositing organization: Xiamen University. Publication: AMPK targets PDZD8 to trigger carbon source shift from glucose to glutamine. Li M, Wang Y, Wei X, Cai WF, Wu J, Zhu M, Wang Y, Liu YH, Xiong J, Qu Q, Chen Y, Tian X, Yao L, Xie R, Li X, Chen S, Huang X, Zhang C, Xie C, Wu Y, Xu Z, Zhang B, Jiang B, Wang ZC, Li Q, Li G, Lin SY, Yu L, Piao HL, Deng X, Han J, Zhang CS, Lin SC. Cell Res. 2024 Jun 19. doi: 10.1038/s41422-024-00985-6. PubMed 38898113.
Backbone
  Vector backbone: pcDNA
  Vector type: Mammalian Expression
Growth in bacteria
  Bacterial resistance: Ampicillin, 100 μg/mL
  Growth temperature: 37°C
  Growth strain: DH5alpha
  Copy number: High Copy
Gene/Insert
  Gene/Insert name: RMDN3
  Species: H. sapiens (human)
  Entrez Gene: RMDN3 (a.k.a. FAM82A2, FAM82C, RMD-3, RMD3, ptpip51)
  Tag / fusion protein: MYC (N terminal on insert)
  Cloning method: Ligation Independent Cloning
Terms and licenses: Academic/Nonprofit Terms; Industry Terms: Not Available to Industry
How to cite: pcDNA 3.3 N-MYC RMDN3 was a gift from Sheng-cai Lin (Addgene plasmid # 227878 ; http://n2t.net/addgene:227878 ; RRID:Addgene_227878)
